>Addgene plasmid #216179 | pHAGE2-TetO-SOX17E57D | addgene full sequence | sequence record 431892 | Addgene NGS Result
TGGAAGGGCTAATTCACTCCCAAAGAAGACAAGATATCCTTGATCTGTGGATCTACCACACACAAGGCTA
CTTCCCTGATTAGCAGAACTACACACCAGGGCCAGGGGTCAGATATCCACTGACCTTTGGATGGTGCTAC
AAGCTAGTACCAGTTGAGCCAGATAAGGTAGAAGAGGCCAATAAAGGAGAGAACACCAGCTTGTTACACC
CTGTGAGCCTGCATGGGATGGATGACCCGGAGAGAGAAGTGTTAGAGTGGAGGTTTGACAGCCGCCTAGC
ATTTCATCACGTGGCCCGAGAGCTGCATCCGGAGTACTTCAAGAACTGCTGATATCGAGCTTGCTACAAG
GGACTTTCCGCTGGGGACTTTCCAGGGAGGCGTGGCCTGGGCGGGACTGGGGAGTGGCGAGCCCTCAGAT
CCTGCATATAAGCAGCTGCTTTTTGCCTGTACTGGGTCTCTCTGGTTAGACCAGATCTGAGCCTGGGAGC
TCTCTGGCTAACTAGGGAACCCACTGCTTAAGCCTCAATAAAGCTTGCCTTGAGTGCTTCAAGTAGTGTG
TGCCCGTCTGTTGTGTGACTCTGGTAACTAGAGATCCCTCAGACCCTTTTAGTCAGTGTGGAAAATCTCT
AGCAGTGGCGCCCGAACAGGGACTTGAAAGCGAAAGGGAAACCAGAGGAGCTCTCTCGACGCAGGACTCG
GCTTGCTGAAGCGCGCACGGCAAGAGGCGAGGGGCGGCGACTGGTGAGTACGCCAAAAATTTTGACTAGC
GGAGGCTAGAAGGAGAGAGATGGGTGCGAGAGCGTCAGTATTAAGCGGGGGAGAATTAGATCGCGATGGG
AAAAAATTCGGTTAAGGCCAGGGGGAAAGAAAAAATATAAATTAAAACATATAGTATGGGCAAGCAGGGA
GCTAGAACGATTCGCAGTTAATCCTGGCCTGTTAGAAACATCAGAAGGCTGTAGACAAATACTGGGACAG
CTACAACCATCCCTTCAGACAGGATCAGAAGAACTTAGATCATTATATAATACAGTAGCAACCCTCTATT
GTGTGCATCAAAGGATAGAGATAAAAGACACCAAGGAAGCTTTAGACAAGATAGAGGAAGAGCAAAACAA
AAGTAAGACCACCGCACAGCAAGCGGCCGGCCGCTGATCTTCAGACCTGGAGGAGGAGATATGAGGGACA
ATTGGAGAAGTGAATTATATAAATATAAAGTAGTAAAAATTGAACCATTAGGAGTAGCACCCACCAAGGC
AAAGAGAAGAGTGGTGCAGAGAGAAAAAAGAGCAGTGGGAATAGGAGCTTTGTTCCTTGGGTTCTTGGGA
GCAGCAGGAAGCACTATGGGCGCAGCGTCAATGACGCTGACGGTACAGGCCAGACAATTATTGTCTGGTA
TAGTGCAGCAGCAGAACAATTTGCTGAGGGCTATTGAGGCGCAACAGCATCTGTTGCAACTCACAGTCTG
GGGCATCAAGCAGCTCCAGGCAAGAATCCTGGCTGTGGAAAGATACCTAAAGGATCAACAGCTCCTGGGG
ATTTGGGGTTGCTCTGGAAAACTCATTTGCACCACTGCTGTGCCTTGGAATGCTAGTTGGAGTAATAAAT
CTCTGGAACAGATTTGGAATCACACGACCTGGATGGAGTGGGACAGAGAAATTAACAATTACACAAGCTT
AATACACTCCTTAATTGAAGAATCGCAAAACCAGCAAGAAAAGAATGAACAAGAATTATTGGAATTAGAT
AAATGGGCAAGTTTGTGGAATTGGTTTAACATAACAAATTGGCTGTGGTATATAAAATTATTCATAATGA
TAGTAGGAGGCTTGGTAGGTTTAAGAATAGTTTTTGCTGTACTTTCTATAGTGAATAGAGTTAGGCAGGG
ATATTCACCATTATCGTTTCAGACCCACCTCCCAACCCCGAGGGGACCCGACAGGCCCGAAGGAATAGAA
GAAGAAGGTGGAGAGAGAGACAGAGACAGATCCATTCGATTAGTGAACGGATCTCGACGGTATCGCCGAA
TTCACAAATGGCAGTATTCATCCACAATTTTAAAAGAAAAGGGGGGATTGGGGGGTACAGTGCAGGGGAA
AGAATAGTAGACATAATAGCAACAGACATACAAACTAAAGAATTACAAAAACAAATTACAAAAATTCAAA
ATTTTCGGGTTTATTACAGGGACAGCAGAGATCCAGTTTGGACTAGTCCACACCCTAACTGACACACTCG
AGTTTACCACTCCCTATCAGTGATAGAGAAAAGTGAAAGTCGAGTTTACCACTCCCTATCAGTGATAGAG
AAAAGTGAAAGTCGAGTTTACCACTCCCTATCAGTGATAGAGAAAAGTGAAAGTCGAGTTTACCACTCCC
TATCAGTGATAGAGAAAAGTGAAAGTCGAGTTTACCACTCCCTATCAGTGATAGAGAAAAGTGAAAGTCG
AGTTTACCACTCCCTATCAGTGATAGAGAAAAGTGAAAGTCGAGTTTACCACTCCCTATCAGTGATAGAG
AAAAGTGAAAGTCGAGCTCGGTACCCGGGTCGAGGTAGGCATGTACGGTGGGAGGCCTATATAAGCAGAG
CTCGTTTAGTGAACCGTCAGATCGCCTGGAGACGCCATCCACGCTGTTTTGACCTCCATAGAAGACACCG
GGACCGATCCAGCCTGCGGCCACCACCGGTATGAGCAGCCCGGATGCGGGATACGCCAGTGACGACCAGA
GCCAGACCCAGAGCGCGCTGCCCGCGGTGATGGCCGGGCTGGGCCCCTGCCCCTGGGCCGAGTCGCTGAG
CCCCATCGGGGACATGAAGGTGAAGGGCGAGGCGCCGGCGAACAGCGGAGCACCGGCCGGGGCCGCGGGC
CGAGCCAAGGGCGAGTCCCGTATCCGGCGGCCGATGAACGCTTTCATGGTGTGGGCTAAGGACGAGCGCA
AGCGGCTGGCGCAGCAGAATCCAGACCTGCACAACGCCGAGTTGAGCAAGATGCTGGGCAAGTCGTGGAA
GGCGCTGACGCTGGCGGAAAAGCGGCCCTTCGTGGAGGAAGCAGATCGGCTGCGCGTGCAGCACATGCAG
GACCACCCCAACTACAAGTACCGGCCGCGGCGGCGCAAGCAGGTGAAGCGGCTGAAGCGGGTGGAGGGCG
GCTTCCTGCACGGCCTGGCTGAGCCGCAGGCGGCCGCGCTGGGCCCCGAGGGCGGCCGCGTGGCCATGGA
CGGCCTGGGCCTCCAGTTCCCCGAGCAGGGCTTCCCCGCCGGCCCGCCGCTGCTGCCTCCGCACATGGGC
GGCCACTACCGCGACTGCCAGAGTCTGGGCGCGCCTCCGCTCGACGGCTACCCGTTGCCCACGCCCGACA
CGTCCCCGCTGGACGGCGTGGACCCCGACCCGGCTTTCTTCGCCGCCCCGATGCCCGGGGACTGCCCGGC
GGCCGGCACCTACAGCTACGCGCAGGTCTCGGACTACGCTGGCCCCCCGGAGCCTCCCGCCGGTCCCATG
CACCCCCGACTCGGCCCAGAGCCCGCGGGTCCCTCGATTCCGGGCCTCCTGGCGCCACCCAGCGCCCTTC
ACGTGTACTACGGCGCGATGGGCTCGCCCGGGGCGGGCGGCGGGCGCGGCTTCCAGATGCAGCCGCAACA
CCAGCACCAGCACCAGCACCAGCACCACCCCCCGGGCCCCGGACAGCCGTCGCCCCCTCCGGAGGCACTG
CCCTGCCGGGACGGCACGGACCCCAGTCAGCCCGCCGAGCTCCTCGGGGAGGTGGACCGCACGGAATTTG
AACAGTATCTGCACTTCGTGTGCAAGCCTGAGATGGGCCTCCCCTACCAGGGGCATGACTCCGGTGTGAA
TCTCCCCGACAGCCACGGGGCCATTTCCTCGGTGGTGTCCGACGCCAGCTCCGCGGTATATTACTGCAAC
TATCCTGACGTGTGAGTCGACATCGATAGATCCTAATCAACCTCTGGATTACAAAATTTGTGAAAGATTG
ACTGGTATTCTTAACTATGTTGCTCCTTTTACGCTATGTGGATACGCTGCTTTAATGCCTTTGTATCATG
CTATTGCTTCCCGTATGGCTTTCATTTTCTCCTCCTTGTATAAATCCTGGTTGCTGTCTCTTTATGAGGA
GTTGTGGCCCGTTGTCAGGCAACGTGGCGTGGTGTGCACTGTGTTTGCTGACGCAACCCCCACTGGTTGG
GGCATTGCCACCACCTGTCAGCTCCTTTCCGGGACTTTCGCTTTCCCCCTCCCTATTGCCACGGCGGAAC
TCATCGCCGCCTGCCTTGCCCGCTGCTGGACAGGGGCTCGGCTGTTGGGCACTGACAATTCCGTGGTGTT
GTCGGGGAAATCATCGTCCTTTCCTTGGCTGCTCGCCTGTGTTGCCACCTGGATTCTGCGCGGGACGTCC
TTCTGCTACGTCCCTTCGGCCCTCAATCCAGCGGACCTTCCTTCCCGCGGCCTGCTGCCGGCTCTGCGGC
CTCTTCCGCGTCTTCGCCTTCGCCCTCAGACGAGTCGGATCTCCCTTTGGGCCGCCTCCCCGCCTGGTAC
CTTTAAGACCAATGACTTACAAGGCAGCTGTAGATCTTAGCCACTTTTTAAAAGAAAAGGGGGGACTGGA
AGGGCTAATTCACTCCCAACGAAGACAAGATCACCTGCAGGACAGGCGCGCCATAACTTCGTATAGCATA
CATTATACGAAGTTATCTGCTTTTTGCTTGTACTGGGTCTCTCTGGTTAGACCAGATCTGAGCCTGGGAG
CTCTCTGGCTAACTAGGGAACCCACTGCTTAAGCCTCAATAAAGCTTGCCTTGAGTGCTTCAAGTAGTGT
GTGCCCGTCTGTTGTGTGACTCTGGTAACTAGAGATCCCTCAGACCCTTTTAGTCAGTGTGGAAAATCTC
TAGCACCCGGGCGATTAAGGAAAGGGCTAGATCATTCTTGAAGACGAAAGGGCCTCGTGATACGCCTATT
TTTATAGGTTAATGTCATGATAATAATGGTTTCTTAGACGTCAGGTGGCACTTTTCGGGGAAATGTGCGC
GGAACCCCTATTTGTTTATTTTTCTAAATACATTCAAATATGTATCCGCTCATGAGACAATAACCCTGAT
AAATGCTTCAATAATATTGAAAAAGGAAGAGTATGAGTATTCAACATTTCCGTGTCGCCCTTATTCCCTT
TTTTGCGGCATTTTGCCTTCCTGTTTTTGCTCACCCAGAAACGCTGGTGAAAGTAAAAGATGCTGAAGAT
CAGTTGGGTGCACGAGTGGGTTACATCGAACTGGATCTCAACAGCGGTAAGATCCTTGAGAGTTTTCGCC
CCGAAGAACGTTTTCCAATGATGAGCACTTTTAAAGTTCTGCTATGTGGCGCGGTATTATCCCGTGTTGA
CGCCGGGCAAGAGCAACTCGGTCGCCGCATACACTATTCTCAGAATGACTTGGTTGAGTACTCACCAGTC
ACAGAAAAGCATCTTACGGATGGCATGACAGTAAGAGAATTATGCAGTGCTGCCATAACCATGAGTGATA
ACACTGCGGCCAACTTACTTCTGACAACGATCGGAGGACCGAAGGAGCTAACCGCTTTTTTGCACAACAT
GGGGGATCATGTAACTCGCCTTGATCGTTGGGAACCGGAGCTGAATGAAGCCATACCAAACGACGAGCGT
GACACCACGATGCCTGTAGCAATGGCAACAACGTTGCGCAAACTATTAACTGGCGAACTACTTACTCTAG
CTTCCCGGCAACAATTAATAGACTGGATGGAGGCGGATAAAGTTGCAGGACCACTTCTGCGCTCGGCCCT
TCCGGCTGGCTGGTTTATTGCTGATAAATCTGGAGCCGGTGAGCGTGGGTCTCGCGGTATCATTGCAGCA
CTGGGGCCAGATGGTAAGCCCTCCCGTATCGTAGTTATCTACACGACGGGGAGTCAGGCAACTATGGATG
AACGAAATAGACAGATCGCTGAGATAGGTGCCTCACTGATTAAGCATTGGTAACTGTCAGACCAAGTTTA
CTCATATATACTTTAGATTGATTTAAAACTTCATTTTTAATTTAAAAGGATCTAGGTGAAGATCCTTTTT
GATAATCTCATGACCAAAATCCCTTAACGTGAGTTTTCGTTCCACTGAGCGTCAGACCCCGTAGAAAAGA
TCAAAGGATCTTCTTGAGATCCTTTTTTTCTGCGCGTAATCTGCTGCTTGCAAACAAAAAAACCACCGCT
ACCAGCGGTGGTTTGTTTGCCGGATCAAGAGCTACCAACTCTTTTTCCGAAGGTAACTGGCTTCAGCAGA
GCGCAGATACCAAATACTGTTCTTCTAGTGTAGCCGTAGTTAGGCCACCACTTCAAGAACTCTGTAGCAC
CGCCTACATACCTCGCTCTGCTAATCCTGTTACCAGTGGCTGCTGCCAGTGGCGATAAGTCGTGTCTTAC
CGGGTTGGACTCAAGACGATAGTTACCGGATAAGGCGCAGCGGTCGGGCTGAACGGGGGGTTCGTGCACA
CAGCCCAGCTTGGAGCGAACGACCTACACCGAACTGAGATACCTACAGCGTGAGCTATGAGAAAGCGCCA
CGCTTCCCGAAGGGAGAAAGGCGGACAGGTATCCGGTAAGCGGCAGGGTCGGAACAGGAGAGCGCACGAG
GGAGCTTCCAGGGGGAAACGCCTGGTATCTTTATAGTCCTGTCGGGTTTCGCCACCTCTGACTTGAGCGT
CGATTTTTGTGATGCTCGTCAGGGGGGCGGAGCCTATGGAAAAACGCCAGCAACGCGGCCTTTTTACGGT
TCCTGGCCTTTTGCTGGCCTTTTGCTCACATGTTCTTTCCTGCGTTATCCCCTGATTCTGTGGATAACCG
TATTACCGCCTTTGAGTGAGCTGATACCGCTCGCCGCAGCCGAACGACCGAGCGCAGCGAGTCAGTGAGC
GAGGAAGCGGAAGAGCGCCCAATACGCAAACCGCCTCTCCCCGCGCGTTGGCCGATTCATTAATGCAGCA
AGCTCATGGCTGACTAATTTTTTTTATTTATGCAGAGGCCGAGGCCGCCTCGGCCTCTGAGCTATTCCAG
AAGTAGTGAGGAGGCTTTTTTGGAGGCCTAGGCTTTTGCAAAAAGCTCCCCGTGGCACGACAGGTTTCCC
GACTGGAAAGCGGGCAGTGAGCGCAACGCAATTAATGTGAGTTAGCTCACTCATTAGGCACCCCAGGCTT
TACACTTTATGCTTCCGGCTCGTATGTTGTGTGGAATTGTGAGCGGATAACAATTTCACACAGGAAACAG
CTATGACATGATTACGAATTTCACAAATAAAGCATTTTTTTCACTGCATTCTAGTTGTGGTTTGTCCAAA
CTCATCAATGTATCTTATCATGTCTGGATCAACTGGATAACTCAAGCTAACCAAAATCATCCCAAACTTC
CCACCCCATACCCTATTACCACTGCCAATTACCTGTGGTTTCATTTACTCTAAACCTGTGATTCCTCTGA
ATTATTTTCATTTTAAAGAAATTGTATTTGTTAAATATGTACTACAAACTTAGTAGT
Features (pLannotate 1.2.2; 27 found; start..end, strand, type, name):
    377..634     +  LTR            5' LTR (truncated): truncated 5' long terminal repeat (LTR) from HIV-1
    681..806     +  misc_feature   HIV-1 Ψ: packaging signal of human immunodeficiency virus type 1
    790..1128    +  CDS            HIV-1 gag (fragment): gag protein from human immunodeficiency virus 1; gag
   1303..1536    +  misc_feature   RRE: The Rev response element (RRE) of HIV-1 allows for Rev-dependent mRNA export from the nucleus to the cytoplasm.
   1913..2013    +  CDS            Rev (fragment): human immunodeficiency virus 1 (HIV-1) Rev protein; rev; enhances nuclear export of unspliced and incompletely spliced viral mRNAs
   2058..2175    +  misc_feature   cPPT/CTS: central polypurine tract and central termination sequence of HIV-1
   2217..2237    -  promoter       SV40 promoter (fragment): SV40 enhancer and early promoter
   2251..2521    +  protein_bind   tetracycline response element: contains seven copies of the tetracycline operator tetO tetracycline repressor TetR
   2532..2549    +  misc_feature   MCS (fragment): pUC18/19 multiple cloning site
   2549..2616    +  promoter       tight TRE promoter (fragment): Tet-responsive promoter PTight, consisting of seven tet operator sequences followed by the minimal CMV promoter
   2691..3932    +  CDS            SOX17: SOX17_HUMAN - Experimental evidence at protein level: Swiss-Prot protein existence level 1. Acts as transcription regulator that binds target promoter DNA and bends the DNA. Binds to the sequences 5'-AACAAT-'3 or 5'- AACAAAG-3'. Modulates transcriptional regulation via WNT3A. Inhibits Wnt signaling. Promotes degradation of activated CTNNB1. Plays a key role in the regulation of embryonic development. Required for normal development of the definitive gut endoderm. Required for normal looping of the embryonic heart tube. Plays an important role in embryonic and postnatal vascular development, in
   3955..4543    +  misc_feature   WPRE: woodchuck hepatitis virus posttranscriptional regulatory element
   4596..4615    +  misc_feature   cPPT/CTS (fragment): central polypurine tract and central termination sequence of HIV-1
   4617..4652    +  LTR            3' LTR (ΔU3) (fragment): self-inactivating 3' long terminal repeat (LTR) from HIV-1
   4673..4706    +  protein_bind   loxP: Cre-mediated recombination occurs in the 8-bp core sequence (GCATACAT). Cre recombinase
   4725..4905    +  LTR            5' LTR (truncated): truncated 5' long terminal repeat (LTR) from HIV-1
   5038..5142    +  promoter       AmpR promoter: bla
   5143..6003    +  CDS            AmpR: β-lactamase; bla; confers resistance to ampicillin, carbenicillin, and related antibiotics
   6174..6762    +  rep_origin     ori: high-copy-number ColE1/pMB1/pBR322/pUC origin of replication
   6945..6999    +  CDS            lacI (fragment): lac repressor; lacI; The lac repressor binds to the lac operator to inhibit transcription in E. coli. This inhibition can be relieved by adding lactose or isopropyl-β-D-thiogalactopyranoside (IPTG).
   7005..7098    +  rep_origin     SV40 ori (fragment): SV40 origin of replication
   7123..7160    +  CDS            lacI (fragment): lac repressor; lacI; The lac repressor binds to the lac operator to inhibit transcription in E. coli. This inhibition can be relieved by adding lactose or isopropyl-β-D-thiogalactopyranoside (IPTG).
   7173..7194    +  protein_bind   CAP binding site: CAP binding activates transcription in the presence of cAMP. E. coli catabolite activator protein
   7209..7239    +  promoter       lac promoter: promoter for the E. coli lac operon
   7247..7263    +  protein_bind   lac operator: The lac repressor binds to the lac operator to inhibit transcription in E. coli. This inhibition can be relieved by adding lactose or isopropyl-β-D-thiogalactopyranoside (IPTG). lac repressor encoded by lacI
   7297..7380    +  polyA_signal   SV40 poly(A) signal (fragment): SV40 polyadenylation signal
   7547..329     +  CDS            nef (fragment) (across the origin): NEF_HV1BR - Experimental evidence at protein level: Swiss-Prot protein existence level 1. Extracellular Nef protein targets CD4(+) T-lymphocytes for apoptosis by interacting with CXCR4 surface receptors (PubMed:14990729). From Human immunodeficiency virus type 1 group M subtype B (isolate BRU/LAI) (HIV-1).
