[The description below was written by a language model from this plasmid's Addgene catalogue record and pLannotate feature annotations shown in this document.]
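Description:
pHAGE2-TetO-SOX17E57D is an HIV-1-based lentiviral transfer plasmid built on the pHAGE2-TetO backbone and used to produce lentiviruses that deliver a doxycycline-inducible mutant of human SOX17. It is maintained in E. coli through a high-copy ColE1/pUC-type origin and an ampicillin resistance gene (β-lactamase) with its own promoter. The record lists a recombination-deficient strain for propagation, as is usual for LTR-containing plasmids. No mammalian selection marker or fluorescent reporter appears in the feature table.

The viral portion contains a 5' LTR, the Ψ packaging signal with an adjoining gag fragment, the Rev response element for Rev-dependent nuclear export of the genomic RNA, and the cPPT/CTS, which aids nuclear import. Downstream, a tetracycline response element with seven tetO repeats joined to a minimal CMV promoter drives the SOX17 coding sequence, so expression depends on a tetracycline-controlled transactivator supplied separately, since none is encoded here. A WPRE follows the open reading frame to enhance transcript stability and expression. The 3' LTR is annotated as a self-inactivating ΔU3 type and carries a loxP site. On reverse transcription this site would be copied into both LTRs, in principle allowing Cre-mediated excision of the integrated provirus.

The insert carries Glu122Asp in full-length numbering, equivalent to E57D in HMG-box numbering, plus two silent changes at Glu113 and Glu120. According to the record, the construct is intended for pluripotency reprogramming experiments, and the associated work examines an acidic residue in the OCT4 dimerization interface of SOX17 that governs its pluripotency-inducing activity.
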