Addgene plasmid #216179: pHAGE2-TetO-SOX17E57D
Purpose: Generate lentiviruses encoding for human SOX17E57D (HMG box numbering); for use in pluripotency reprogramming
Depositing lab: Ralf Jauch. Depositing organization: University of Hong Kong. Publication: An acidic residue within the OCT4 dimerization interface of SOX17 is necessary and sufficient to overcome its pluripotency-inducing activity. Ho SY, Hu H, Ho DHH, Renom APS, Yeung SW, Boerner F, Weng M, Hutchins AP, Jauch R. Stem Cell Reports. 2025 Mar 11;20(3):102398. doi: 10.1016/j.stemcr.2025.102398. Epub 2025 Feb 6. PubMed 39919754.
Backbone
  Vector backbone: pHAGE2-TetO
  Vector type: Lentiviral
Growth in bacteria
  Bacterial resistance: Ampicillin, 100 μg/mL
  Growth temperature: 37°C
  Growth strain: NEB Stable
  Copy number: High Copy
Gene/Insert
  Gene/Insert name: SOX17
  Species: H. sapiens (human)
  Mutation: Glu113Glu (silent mutation); Glu120Glu (silent mutation); Glu122Asp
  Entrez Gene: SOX17 (a.k.a. VUR3)
  Cloning method: Restriction Enzyme; 5′ cloning site Unknown (unknown if destroyed)
Terms and licenses: Academic/Nonprofit Terms; Industry Terms: Not Available to Industry
How to cite: pHAGE2-TetO-SOX17E57D was a gift from Ralf Jauch (Addgene plasmid # 216179 ; http://n2t.net/addgene:216179 ; RRID:Addgene_216179)
